>Addgene plasmid #44932 | pET15b-At 14-3-3 upsilon | depositor partial sequence | sequence record 62286 | Sequenced with T7 primer. Full insert covered.
ATGGGCAGCAGCCATCATCATCATCATCACAGCAGCGGCCTGGTGCCGCGCGGCAGCCATATGTCTTCTG
ATTCGTCCCGGGAAGAGAATGTGTACTTGGCCAAGTTAGCCGAGCAAGCTGAGCGTTACGAGGAAATGGT
TGAGTTCATGGAGAAAGTTGCAAAGACCGTGGAGACCGAGGAACTTACTGTTGAAGAGAGGAATCTCTTG
TCTGTTGCTTACAAGAACGTGATTGGTGCTAGGAGAGCTTCTTGGAGGATTATCTCTTCCATTGAGCAGA
AGGAAGATAGCAGGGGCAACAGTGATCATGTTTCGATTATCAAGGATTACAGAGGCAAGATTGAAACTGA
GCTCAGCAAGATTTGTGATGGCATTTTGAACCTTCTTGAGGCTCATCTCATTCCTGCTGCTTCTTTGGCT
GAGTCCAAAGTTTTTTACCTGAAGATGAAGGGAGATTATCATCGGTACCTTGCTGAATTCAAGACTGGTG
CTGAGAGGAAAGAAGCTGCTGAGAGCACTCTTGTTGCCTACAAGTCTGCTCAGGATATTGCTCTTGCTGA
TCTGGCTCCCACTCACCCAATCAGACTGGGGCTTGCTCTTAACTTCTCTGTTTTCTACTATGAGATTCTC
AACTCATCTGATCGTGCGTGTAGTCTCGCAAAGCAGGCTTTTGATGAGGCAATCTCGGAGCTAGACACAT
TGGGAGAGGAATCATACAAGGACAGTACATTGATCATGCAGCTTCTCCGTGACAATCTCACCCTCTGGAC
TTCTGACCTCAATGACGAAGCTGGTGATGATATCAAGGAAGCCCCGAAAGAGGTGCAGAAAGTTGATGAA
CAAGCCCAACCACCACCTTCGCAGTGATAAAATCAGATCCATGGATGATTTGCAGACAAAAAATATATGG
CTGTTCTGTGTTTTTAACAGAAAAAACCTTGTAGTTTCTAACATGGGCTGTAGTTTCNTANCATGAATTT
GTAGTAGTTATTGTAGCTGCATGAATTGCTATCGATGNTAAAAAAAAAANCCGAATTCCNCTTGNNNCCG
TTGCTACGNTCNGTGTGCTACAGCCGAAGGAANCGTGAATGGCTGCTG
