>Addgene plasmid #44932 | pET15b-At 14-3-3 upsilon | addgene partial sequence | sequence record 63900 | T7 5'-TAATACGACTCACTATAGGG-3'
AGAAGGAGATATACCATGGGCAGCAGCCATCATCATCATCATCACAGCAGCGGCCTGGTGCCGCGCGGCA
GCCATATGTCTTCTGATTCGTCCCGGGAAGAGAATGTGTACTTGGCCAAGTTAGCCGAGCAAGCTGAGCG
TTACGAGGAAATGGTTGAGTTCATGGAGAAAGTTGCAAAGACCGTGGAGACCGAGGAACTTACTGTTGAA
GAGAGGAATCTCTTGTCTGTTGCTTACAAGAACGTGATTGGTGCTAGGAGAGCTTCTTGGAGGATTATCT
CTTCCATTGAGCAGAAGGAAGATAGCAGGGGCAACAGTGATCATGTTTCGATTATCAAGGATTACAGAGG
CAAGATTGAAACTGAGCTCAGCAAGATTTGTGATGGCATTTTGAACCTTCTTGAGGCTCATCTCATTCCT
GCTGCTTCTTTGGCTGAGTCCAAAGTTTTTTACCTGAAGATGAAGGGAGATTATCATCGGTACCTTGCTG
AATTCAAGACTGGTGCTGAGAGGAAAGAAGCTGCTGAGAGCACTCTTGTTGCCTACAAGTCTGCTCAGGA
TATTGCTCTTGCTGATCTGGCTCCCACTCACCCAATCAGACTGGGGCTTGCTCTTAACTTCTCTGTTTTC
TACTATGAGATTCTCAACTCATCTGATCGTGCGTGTAGTCTCGCAAAGCAGGCTTTTGATGAGGCAATCT
CGGAGCTAGACACATTGGGAGAGGAATCATACAAGGACAGTACATTGATCATGCAGCTTCTCCGTGACAA
TCTCACCCTCTGGACTTCTGACCTCAATGACGAAGCTGGTGATGATATCAAGGAAGCCCCGAAAGAGGTG
CAGAAAGTTGATGAACAAGCCCAACCACCACCTTCGCA
