[The description below was written by a language model from this plasmid's Addgene catalogue record.]
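Description:
pET15b-At 14-3-3 upsilon is a bacterial expression plasmid built on the pET15b backbone, carrying the coding sequence for the Arabidopsis thaliana 14-3-3 upsilon isoform (also known as GRF5, general regulatory factor 5, or GF14 upsilon; locus AT5G16050). The insert of about 807 bp was placed between the NdeI and BamHI sites of the vector, giving a total size of roughly 6.5 kb from a backbone of about 5.7 kb. The record does not say whether either restriction site survived cloning. The plasmid is selected with ampicillin, is listed as low copy, and is maintained in a cloning strain, XL1 Blue, that is not itself an expression host.

Expression is driven by the T7 promoter, so protein production requires a host that supplies T7 RNA polymerase, typically an E. coli strain carrying an inducible copy of that polymerase gene. The backbone contributes an N-terminal His tag fused in frame to the 14-3-3 protein, which allows the recombinant product to be purified by immobilised metal affinity chromatography. The insert can be checked by sequencing from the standard T7 promoter and T7 terminator primer sites flanking the cloning region. No feature table is provided, so other backbone elements such as the origin of replication or any repressor gene are not documented in the record.

The associated publication concerns heterologous interactions among plant 14-3-3 proteins and the regions important for their dimerisation. This points to the construct being used to produce tagged recombinant 14-3-3 upsilon for in vitro studies of dimer formation and protein-protein interaction.
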