Addgene plasmid #44932: pET15b-At 14-3-3 upsilon
Depositing lab: Robert Ferl. Depositing organization: University of Florida. Publication: The heterologous interactions among plant 14-3-3 proteins and identification of regions that are important for dimerization. Wu K, Lu G, Sehnke P, Ferl RJ. Arch Biochem Biophys. 1997 Mar 1;339(1):2-8. 10.1006/abbi.1996.9841 PubMed 9056226.
Backbone
  Vector backbone: pET15b
  Backbone size w/o insert (bp): 5700
  Total vector size (bp): 6500
  Vector type: Bacterial Expression
Growth in bacteria
  Bacterial resistance: Ampicillin, 100 μg/mL
  Growth temperature: 37°C
  Growth strain: XL1 Blue
  Copy number: Low Copy
Gene/Insert
  Gene/Insert name: 14-3-3 upsilon (alt name: GRF5)
  Species: A. thaliana (mustard weed)
  Insert size (bp): 807
  GenBank ID: NM_121610.3
  Entrez Gene: GRF5 (a.k.a. AT5G16050, F1N13.190, F1N13_190, GF14 UPSILON, GF14 UPSILON CHAIN, general regulatory factor 5)
  Promoter: T7
  Tag / fusion protein: His tag (N terminal on backbone)
  Cloning method: Restriction Enzyme; 5′ cloning site NdeI (unknown if destroyed); 3′ cloning site BamHI (unknown if destroyed)
  Sequencing primers: 5′ T7; 3′ T7 terminator
Terms and licenses: Academic/Nonprofit Terms; Industry Terms: Not Available to Industry
How to cite: pET15b-At 14-3-3 upsilon was a gift from Robert Ferl (Addgene plasmid # 44932 ; http://n2t.net/addgene:44932 ; RRID:Addgene_44932)
